>Addgene plasmid #198183 | pcmv3-IRG1-H159Q-HA | addgene full sequence | sequence record 389088 | Addgene NGS Result
GACGGATCGGGAGATCTCCCGATCCCCTATGGTGCACTCTCAGTACAATCTGCTCTGATGCCGCATAGTT
AAGCCAGTATCTGCTCCCTGCTTGTGTGTTGGAGGTCGCTGAGTAGTGCGCGAGCAAAATTTAAGCTACA
ACAAGGCAAGGCTTGACCGACAATTGCATGAAGAATCTGCTTAGGGTTAGGCGTTTTGCGCTGCTTCGCG
AGTACATTTATATTGGCTCATGTCCAATATGACCGCCATGTTGACATTGATTATTGACTAGTTATTAATA
GTAATCAATTACGGGGTCATTAGTTCATAGCCCATATATGGAGTTCCGCGTTACATAACTTACGGTAAAT
GGCCCGCCTGGCTGACCGCCCAACGACCCCCGCCCATTGACGTCAATAATGACGTATGTTCCCATAGTAA
CGCCAATAGGGACTTTCCATTGACGTCAATGGGTGGAGTATTTACGGTAAACTGCCCACTTGGCAGTACA
TCAAGTGTATCATATGCCAAGTCCGCCCCCTATTGACGTCAATGACGGTAAATGGCCCGCCTGGCATTAT
GCCCAGTACATGACCTTACGGGACTTTCCTACTTGGCAGTACATCTACGTATTAGTCATCGCTATTACCA
TGGTGATGCGGTTTTGGCAGTACACCAATGGGCGTGGATAGCGGTTTGACTCACGGGGATTTCCAAGTCT
CCACCCCATTGACGTCAATGGGAGTTTGTTTTGGCACCAAAATCAACGGGACTTTCCAAAATGTCGTAAT
AACCCCGCCCCGTTGACGCAAATGGGCGGTAGGCGTGTACGGTGGGAGGTCTATATAAGCAGAGCTCGTT
TAGTGAACCGTCAGATCCTCACTCTCTTCCGCATCGCTGTCTGCGAGGGCCAGCTGTTGGGCTCGCGGTT
GAGGACAAACTCTTCGCGGTCTTTCCAGTACTCTTGGATCGGAAACCCGTCGGCCTCCGAACGGTACTCC
GCCACCGAGGGACCTGAGCGAGTCCGCATCGACCGGATCGGAAAACCTCTCGAGAAAGGCGTCTAACCAG
TCACAGTCGCAAGGTAGGCTGAGCACCGTGGCGGGCGGCAGCGGGTGGCGGTCGGGGTTGTTTCTGGCGG
AGGTGCTGCTGATGATGTAATTAAAGTAGGCGGTCTTGAGACGGCGGATGGTCGAGGTGAGGTGTGGCAG
GCTTGAGATCCAGCTGTTGGGGTGAGTACTCCCTCTCAAAAGCGGGCATTACTTCTGCGCTAAGATTGTC
AGTTTCCAAAAACGAGGAGGATTTGATATTCACCTGGCCCGATCTGGCCATACACTTGAGTGACAATGAC
ATCCACTTTGCCTTTCTCTCCACAGGTGTCCACTCCCAGGTCCAAGTTTAAACTTTAATACGACTCACTA
TAGGGGCCGCCACCAAGCTTGGTACCATGATGCTCAAGTCTATCACAGAAAGCTTTGCCACAGCAATCCA
TGGCTTGAAAGTGGGACACCTGACAGATCGTGTTATTCAGAGGAGCAAGAGGATGATTCTAGACACTCTG
GGTGCTGGGTTCCTGGGAACCACTACGGAAGTGTTTCACATAGCCAGCCAATATAGCAAGATCTACAGTT
CCAACATATCCAGCACTGTTTGGGGTCAGCCAGACATCAGGCTCCCGCCCACATATGCTGCTTTTGTGAA
CGGTGTGGCTATTCACTCCATGGATTTTGATGACACGTGGCACCCTGCCACCCACCCTTCTGGGGCTGTC
CTTCCTGTCCTCACAGCTTTAGCAGAAGCCCTGCCAAGGAGTCCAAAGTTTTCTGGCCTTGACCTGCTGC
TGGCTTTCAATGTTGGTATTGAAGTGCAAGGCCGATTACTGCATTTCGCCAAGGAGGCCAATGACATGCC
AAAGAGATTCCAGCCCCCTTCCGTGGTAGGAACGTTGGGTAGTGCTGCTGCTGCATCCAAGTTTTTAGGA
CTTAGCTCGACAAAGTGCCGAGAAGCTCTGGCCATTGCTGTTTCCCATGCTGGGGCACCCATGGCCAATG
CTGCCACCCAGACCAAGCCCCTCCACATTGGCAATGCTGCCAAGCATGGGATAGAAGCTGCATTTTTGGC
AATGTTGGGTCTCCAAGGAAACAAGCAGGTCTTGGACTTGGAGGCAGGATTTGGGGCCTTTTATGCCAAC
TATTCCCCAAAAGTCCTTCCAAGCATAGCTTCCTACAGTTGGCTGCTGGACCAGCAGGACGTGGCCTTTA
AGCGTTTTCCTGCACATTTATCTACCCACTGGGTGGCAGACGCAGCTGCATCTGTGAGAAAGCACCTTGT
AGCAGAGAGAGCCCTGCTTCCAACTGACTACATTAAGAGAATTGTGCTCAGGATACCAAATGTCCAGTAT
GTAAACAGGCCCTTTCCAGTTTCGGAGCATGAAGCCCGTCATTCATTCCAGTATGTGGCCTGTGCCATGC
TGCTTGATGGTGGCATCACTGTCCCCTCATTCCATGAATGCCAGATCAACAGGCCACAGGTGAGAGAGCT
GCTCAGTAAGGTGGAGCTGGAGTACCCTCCGGACAACTTGCCAAGCTTCAACATACTGTACTGTGAAATA
AGTGTCACCCTCAAGGATGGAGCCACCTTCACAGATCGCTCTGATACCTTCTATGGGCACTGGAGAAAAC
CACTGAGCCAGGAGGACCTAGAGGAAAAGTTCAGAGCCAATGCCTCCAAGATGCTGTCCTGGGACACAGT
GGAAAGCCTTATAAAGATAGTCAAAAATCTAGAAGACCTAGAAGACTGTTCTGTGTTAACTACACTTCTC
AAAGGACCCTCTCCACCAGAGGTAGCTTCAAACTCTCCAGCATGTAATAATTCTATCACAAATCTCTCCT
ACCCATACGACGTACCAGATTACGCTTGAATCTAGAGCGGCCGCCGAATTCGGGCCCGTTTAAACCCGCT
GATCAGCCTCGACTGTGCCTTCTAGTTGCCAGCCATCTGTTGTTTGCCCCTCCCCCGTGCCTTCCTTGAC
CCTGGAAGGTGCCACTCCCACTGTCCTTTCCTAATAAAATGAGGAAATTGCATCGCATTGTCTGAGTAGG
TGTCATTCTATTCTGGGGGGTGGGGTGGGGCAGGACAGCAAGGGGGAGGATTGGGAAGACAATAGCAGGC
ATGCTGGGGATGCGGTGGGCTCTATGGCTTCTGAGGCGGAAAGAACCAGCTGGGGCTCTAGGGGGTATCC
CC
[124 nt withheld, positions 3223-3346]
C
[91 nt withheld, positions 3348-3438]
A
[49 nt withheld, positions 3440-3488]
CCTTTGACGTTGGAGTCCACGTTCTTT
[37 nt withheld, positions 3516-3552]
ACCCTATCTCGGTCTATTCTTTTGATTTATAAGGGATTTTGCCGATTTCGGCCTATTGGTTAAAAAATGA
GCTGATTTAACAAAAATTTAACGCGAATTAATTCTGTGGAATGTGTGTCAGTTAGGGTGTGGAAAGTCCC
CAGGCTCCCCAGCAGGCAGAAGTATGCAAAGCATGCATCTCAATTAGTCAGCAACCAGGTGTGGAAAGTC
CCCAGGCTCCCCAGCAGGCAGAAGTATGCAAAGCATGCATCTCAATTAGTCAGCAACCATAGTCCCGCCC
CTAACTCCGCCCATCCCGCCCCTAACTCCGCCCAGTTCCGCCCATTCTCCGCCCCATGGCTGACTAATTT
TTTTTATTTATGCAGAGGCCGAGGCCGCCTCTGCCTCTGAGCTATTCCAGAAGTAGTGAGGAGGCTTTTT
TGGAGGCCTAGGCTTTTGCAAAAAGCTCCCGGGAGCTTGTATATCCATTTTCGGATCTGATCAGCACGTG
ATGAAAAAGCCTGAACTCACCGCGACGTCTGTCGAGAAGTTTCTGATCGAAAAGTTCGACAGCGTCTCCG
ACCTGATGCAGCTCTCGGAGGGCGAAGAATCTCGTGCTTTCAGCTTCGATGTAGGAGGGCGTGGATATGT
CCTGCGGGTAAATAGCTGCGCCGATGGTTTCTACAAAGATCGTTATGTTTATCGGCACTTTGCATCGGCC
GCGCTCCCGATTCCGGAAGTGCTTGACATTGGGGAATTCAGCGAGAGCCTGACCTATTGCATCTCCCGCC
GTGCACAGGGTGTCACGTTGCAAGACCTGCCTGAAACCGAACTGCCCGCTGTTCTGCAGCCGGTCGCGGA
GGCCATGGATGCGATCGCTGCGGCCGATCTTAGCCAGACGAGCGGGTTCGGCCCATTCGGACCGCAAGGA
ATCGGTCAATACACTACATGGCGTGATTTCATATGCGCGATTGCTGATCCCCATGTGTATCACTGGCAAA
CTGTGATGGACGACACCGTCAGTGCGTCCGTCGCGCAGGCTCTCGATGAGCTGATGCTTTGGGCCGAGGA
CTGCCCCGAAGTCCGGCACCTCGTGCACGCGGATTTCGGCTCCAACAATGTCCTGACGGACAATGGCCGC
ATAACAGCGGTCATTGACTGGAGCGAGGCGATGTTCGGGGATTCCCAATACGAGGTCGCCAACATCTTCT
TCTGGAGGCCGTGGTTGGCTTGTATGGAGCAGCAGACGCGCTACTTCGAGCGGAGGCATCCGGAGCTTGC
AGGATCGCCGCGGCTCCGGGCGTATATGCTCCGCATTGGTCTTGACCAACTCTATCAGAGCTTGGTTGAC
GGCAATTTCGATGATGCAGCTTGGGCGCAGGGTCGATGCGACGCAATCGTCCGATCCGGAGCCGGGACTG
TCGGGCGTACACAAATCGCCCGCAGAAGCGCGGCCGTCTGGACCGATGGCTGTGTAGAAGTACTCGCCGA
TAGTGGAAACCGACGCCCCAGCACTCGTCCGAGGGCAAAGGAATAGCACGTGCTACGAGATTTCGATTCC
ACCGCCGCCTTCTATGAAAGGTTGGGCTTCGGAATCGTTTTCCGGGACGCCGGCTGGATGATCCTCCAGC
GCGGGGATCTCATGCTGGAGTTCTTCGCCCACCCCAACTTGTTTATTGCAGCTTATAATGGTTACAAATA
AAGCAATAGCATCACAAATTTCACAAATAAAGCATTTTTTTCACTGCATTCTAGTTGTGGTTTGTCCAAA
CTCATCAATGTATCTTATCATGTCTGTATACCGTCGACCTCTAGCTAGAGCTTGGCGTAATCATGGTCAT
AGCTGTTTCCTGTGTGAAATTGTTATCCGCTCACAATTCCACACAACATACGAGCCGGAAGCATAAAGTG
TAAAGCCTGGGGTGCCTAATGAGTGAGCTAACTCACATTAATTGCGTTGCGCTCACTGCCCGCTTTCCAG
TCGGGAAACCTGTCGTGCCAGCTGCATTAATGAATCGGCCAACGCGCGGGGAGAGGCGGTTTGCGTATTG
GGCGCTCTTCCGCTTCCTCGCTCACTGACTCGCTGCGCTCGGTCGTTCGGCTGCGGCGAGCGGTATCAGC
TCACTCAAAGGCGGTAATACGGTTATCCACAGAATCAGGGGATAACGCAGGAAAGAACATGTGAGCAAAA
GGCCAGCAAAAGGCCAGGAACCGTAAAAAGGCCGCGTTGCTGGCGTTTTTCCATAGGCTCCGCCCCCCTG
ACGAGCATCACAAAAATCGACGCTCAAGTCAGAGGTGGCGAAACCCGACAGGACTATAAAGATACCAGGC
GTTTCCCCCTGGAAGCTCCCTCGTGCGCTCTCCTGTTCCGACCCTGCCGCTTACCGGATACCTGTCCGCC
TTTCTCCCTTCGGGAAGCGTGGCGCTTTCTCATAGCTCACGCTGTAGGTATCTCAGTTCGGTGTAGGTCG
TTCGCTCCAAGCTGGGCTGTGTGCACGAACCCCCCGTTCAGCCCGACCGCTGCGCCTTATCCGGTAACTA
TCGTCTTGAGTCCAACCCGGTAAGACACGACTTATCGCCACTGGCAGCAGCCACTGGTAACAGGATTAGC
AGAGCGAGGTATGTAGGCGGTGCTACAGAGTTCTTGAAGTGGTGGCCTAACTACGGCTACACTAGAAGAA
CAGTATTTGGTATCTGCGCTCTGCTGAAGCCAGTTACCTTCGGAAAAAGAGTTGGTAGCTCTTGATCCGG
CAAACAAACCACCGCTGGTAGCGGTGGTTTTTTTGTTTGCAAGCAGCAGATTACGCGCAGAAAAAAAGGA
TCTCAAGAAGATCCTTTGATCTTTTCTACGGGGTCTGACGCTCAGTGGAACGAAAACTCACGTTAAGGGA
TTTTGGTCATGAGATTATCAAAAAGGATCTTCACCTAGATCCTTTTAAATTAAAAATGAAGTTTTAAATC
AATCTAAAGTATATATGAGTAAACTTGGTCTGACAGTTACCAATGCTTAATCAGTGAGGCACCTATCTCA
GCGATCTGTCTATTTCGTTCATCCATAGTTGCCTGACTCCCCGTCGTGTAGATAACTACGATACGGGAGG
GCTTACCATCTGGCCCCAGTGCTGCAATGATACCGCGAGACCCACGCTCACCGGCTCCAGATTTATCAGC
AATAAACCAGCCAGCCGGAAGGGCCGAGCGCAGAAGTGGTCCTGCAACTTTATCCGCCTCCATCCAGTCT
ATTAATTGTTGCCGGGAAGCTAGAGTAAGTAGTTCGCCAGTTAATAGTTTGCGCAACGTTGTTGCCATTG
CTACAGGCATCGTGGTGTCACGCTCGTCGTTTGGTATGGCTTCATTCAGCTCCGGTTCCCAACGATCAAG
GCGAGTTACATGATCCCCCATGTTGTGCAAAAAAGCGGTTAGCTCCTTCGGTCCTCCGATCGTTGTCAGA
AGTAAGTTGGCCGCAGTGTTATCACTCATGGTTATGGCAGCACTGCATAATTCTCTTACTGTCATGCCAT
CCGTAAGATGCTTTTCTGTGACTGGTGAGTACTCAACCAAGTCATTCTGAGAATAGTGTATGCGGCGACC
GAGTTGCTCTTGCCCGGCGTCAATACGGGATAATACCGCGCCACATAGCAGAACTTTAAAAGTGCTCATC
ATTGGAAAACGTTCTTCGGGGCGAAAACTCTCAAGGATCTTACCGCTGTTGAGATCCAGTTCGATGTAAC
CCACTCGTGCACCCAACTGATCTTCAGCATCTTTTACTTTCACCAGCGTTTCTGGGTGAGCAAAAACAGG
AAGGCAAAATGCCGCAAAAAAGGGAATAAGGGCGACACGGAAATGTTGAATACTCATACTCTTCCTTTTT
CAATATTATTGAAGCATTTATCAGGGTTATTGTCTCATGAGCGGATACATATTTGAATGTATTTAGAAAA
ATAAACAAATAGGGGTTCCGCGCACATTTCCCCGAAAAGTGCCACCTGACGTC
Features (pLannotate 1.2.2; 24 found; start..end, strand, type, name):
     28..80      -  misc_feature   bom (fragment): basis of mobility region from pBR322
    253..632     +  enhancer       CMV enhancer: human cytomegalovirus immediate early enhancer
    634..833     +  promoter       CMV promoter: human cytomegalovirus (CMV) immediate early promoter
    901..939     +  misc_feature   Ad SA (fragment): adenovirus major late transcript splice acceptor (Friedrich and Soriano, 1991)
    972..1181    -  CDS            PTP (fragment): TERM_ADE02 - Experimental evidence at protein level: Swiss-Prot protein existence level 1. Protein covalently bound to the viral DNA that acts as a primer for viral genomic replication by DNA strand displacement. Assembles on the viral origin of replication in an initiation complex with viral polymerase, DBP, host NFIA and host POU2F1/OCT1. During initiation, the polymerase covalently couples the first dCTP with Ser- 580 of pTP. The terminal protein stimulates the template activity over 20 fold compared to protein-free templates. Neo-synthesized viral genomes are linked to two preterminal prot
   1212..1301    +  intron         chimeric intron (fragment): chimera between introns from adenovirus and immunoglobulin heavy chain genes
   1320..1366    +  CDS            IgH signal sequence (fragment): signal sequence from the mouse immunoglobulin heavy chain variable region
   1386..1404    +  promoter       T7 promoter: promoter for bacteriophage T7 RNA polymerase
   1427..2869    +  CDS            ACOD1: IRG1_HUMAN - Also known as IRG1. Experimental evidence at protein level: Swiss-Prot protein existence level 1. Cis-aconitate decarboxylase that catalyzes production of itaconate and is involved in the inhibition of the inflammatory response (PubMed:23609450, PubMed:23610393). Acts as a negative regulator of the Toll-like receptors (TLRs)-mediated inflammatory innate response by stimulating the tumor necrosis factor alpha-induced protein TNFAIP3 expression via reactive oxygen species (ROS) in LPS- tolerized macrophages (PubMed:23609450). Involved in antimicrobial response of innate immune cells
   2870..2896    +  CDS            HA: HA (human influenza hemagglutinin) epitope tag
   2953..3177    +  polyA_signal   bGH poly(A) signal: bovine growth hormone polyadenylation signal
   3181..3202    +  promoter       SV40 promoter (fragment): SV40 enhancer and early promoter
   3223..3651    +  rep_origin     f1 ori (sequence partly withheld): f1 bacteriophage origin of replication; arrow indicates direction of (+) strand synthesis
   3665..3994    +  promoter       SV40 promoter: SV40 enhancer and early promoter
   4043..5068    +  CDS            HygR: aminoglycoside phosphotransferase from E. coli; aph(4)-Ia; confers resistance to hygromycin
   5078..5203    +  CDS            ble (fragment): BLE_KLEPN - Experimental evidence at protein level: Swiss-Prot protein existence level 1. Binding protein with a strong affinity to the bleomycin family of antibiotics. Binds to CL990; an antimitotic-antibiotic compound. From Klebsiella pneumoniae.
   5198..5319    +  polyA_signal   SV40 poly(A) signal: SV40 polyadenylation signal
   5392..5408    -  protein_bind   lac operator: The lac repressor binds to the lac operator to inhibit transcription in E. coli. This inhibition can be relieved by adding lactose or isopropyl-β-D-thiogalactopyranoside (IPTG). lac repressor encoded by lacI
   5416..5446    -  promoter       lac promoter: promoter for the E. coli lac operon
   5461..5482    -  protein_bind   CAP binding site: CAP binding activates transcription in the presence of cAMP. E. coli catabolite activator protein
   5495..5587    -  CDS            lacI (fragment): lac repressor; lacI; The lac repressor binds to the lac operator to inhibit transcription in E. coli. This inhibition can be relieved by adding lactose or isopropyl-β-D-thiogalactopyranoside (IPTG).
   5770..6358    -  rep_origin     ori: high-copy-number ColE1/pMB1/pBR322/pUC origin of replication
   6529..7389    -  CDS            AmpR: β-lactamase; bla; confers resistance to ampicillin, carbenicillin, and related antibiotics
   7390..7494    -  promoter       AmpR promoter: bla
