[The description below was written by a language model from this plasmid's Addgene catalogue record and pLannotate feature annotations shown in this document.]
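Description:
pcmv3-IRG1-H159Q-HA is a mammalian expression plasmid built on the pcmv3 backbone for producing a point-mutant form of human ACOD1 (also called IRG1), the cis-aconitate decarboxylase that generates the immunomodulatory metabolite itaconate. The sequenced plasmid is about 7.5 kb. It is propagated in E. coli through a high-copy ColE1/pUC-type origin with ampicillin selection from the bla gene and its own promoter. An f1 origin is also present, along with remnants of lac regulatory elements and a fragment of the pBR322 bom region left over from the backbone.

The expression cassette is driven by the human cytomegalovirus immediate-early enhancer and promoter. This is followed by a leader region annotated with fragments of adenoviral splice and chimeric intron sequences, which in such vectors typically serve to promote splicing and raise transcript levels. A T7 promoter sits just upstream of the insert. The roughly 1.4 kb ACOD1 coding sequence carries the H159Q substitution (histidine 159 to glutamine) and is fused directly at its C terminus to an HA epitope tag for detection or immunoprecipitation. Transcription ends at a bovine growth hormone polyadenylation signal. A separate cassette, consisting of the SV40 early promoter, the hygromycin phosphotransferase gene and an SV40 poly(A) signal, allows hygromycin selection of transfected mammalian cells.

The record gives the purpose only as mammalian expression of HA-tagged ACOD1 H159Q and does not state the functional consequence of the mutation. The plasmid was deposited with a study on how an itaconate derivative suppresses inflammation through alkylation of STING, which suggests use alongside wild-type IRG1 in comparison experiments.
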