Addgene plasmid #198183: pcmv3-IRG1-H159Q-HA
Purpose: Mammalian expression of HA-tagged human ACOD1 (IRG1) H159Q
Depositing lab: Yun Zhao. Depositing organization: BenQ Hospital Affiliated to Nanjing Medical University. Publication: 4-octyl itaconate as a metabolite derivative inhibits inflammation via alkylation of STING. Li W, Li Y, Kang J, Jiang H, Gong W, Chen L, Wu C, Liu M, Wu X, Zhao Y, Ren J. Cell Rep. 2023 Mar 28;42(3):112145. doi: 10.1016/j.celrep.2023.112145. Epub 2023 Feb 28. PubMed 36862550.
Backbone
  Vector backbone: pcmv3
  Total vector size (bp): -1
  Vector type: Mammalian Expression
Growth in bacteria
  Bacterial resistance: Ampicillin, 100 μg/mL
  Growth temperature: 37°C
  Growth strain: DH5alpha
  Copy number: Unknown
Gene/Insert
  Gene/Insert name: ACOD1 (alt name: IRG1)
  Species: H. sapiens (human)
  Insert size (bp): 1446
  Mutation: The histidine in IRG1 at position 159 mutates to glutarnine
  GenBank ID: NM_001258406.2
  Entrez Gene: ACOD1 (a.k.a. CAD, IRG1)
  Promoter: CMV
  Tag / fusion protein: HA (C terminal on insert)
  Cloning method: Gibson Cloning
  Sequencing primers: 5′ TGGCCATACACTTGAGTGAC; 3′ ACAGTGGGAGTGGCACCTTC
Terms and licenses: Academic/Nonprofit Terms; Industry Terms: Not Available to Industry
How to cite: pcmv3-IRG1-H159Q-HA was a gift from Yun Zhao (Addgene plasmid # 198183 ; http://n2t.net/addgene:198183 ; RRID:Addgene_198183)
